Addgene plasmid #35120: pBN27
Depositing lab: John McCusker. Depositing organization: Duke University. Publication: Cytosine deaminase MX cassettes as positive/negative selectable markers in Saccharomyces cerevisiae. Hartzog PE, Nicholson BP, McCusker JH. Yeast. 2005 Jul 30;22(10):789-98. 10.1002/yea.1245 PubMed 16088873.
Backbone
  Vector backbone: pCR2.1-TOPO
  Vector type: Yeast replicating
Growth in bacteria
  Bacterial resistance: Ampicillin, 100 μg/mL
  Growth temperature: 37°C
  Growth strain: DH5alpha
  Copy number: High Copy
Gene/Insert
  Gene/Insert name: fcy1delta1
  Species: S. cerevisiae (budding yeast)
  Mutation: amplicon has a complete deletion of FCY1 ORF, flanked by ~500bp of sequence upstream and downstream of FCY1 ORF
Terms and licenses: Academic/Nonprofit Terms; Industry Terms: Not Available to Industry
How to cite: pBN27 was a gift from John McCusker (Addgene plasmid # 35120 ; http://n2t.net/addgene:35120 ; RRID:Addgene_35120)
