[The description below was written by a language model from this plasmid's Addgene catalogue record and pLannotate feature annotations shown in this document.]
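Description:
pBN27 is a pCR2.1-TOPO-based cloning plasmid (4,983 bp in the depositor's full sequence) that carries fcy1delta1, a deletion allele of the Saccharomyces cerevisiae cytosine deaminase gene FCY1. The insert is a PCR amplicon in which the entire FCY1 open reading frame has been removed, leaving roughly 500 bp of native upstream sequence joined to roughly 500 bp of downstream sequence. The feature table fits this. Between the lac promoter/operator and the T7 promoter of the TOPO cloning site, it detects only fragments of two yeast genes, JID1 and an uncharacterised ORF (YP063), which are presumably FCY1's chromosomal neighbours, and no cytosine deaminase coding sequence.

The rest of the plasmid is standard backbone. A high-copy ColE1/pUC origin supports propagation in E. coli, and an f1 origin allows single-stranded DNA production. The interrupted lacZα fragment comes from the blue/white screening region. There are two bacterial markers, AmpR (β-lactamase, the listed selection) and a Tn5-derived NeoR/KanR gene. The catalogue lists the vector type as "yeast replicating", but the annotation shows no yeast origin (2μ or ARS/CEN) and no yeast selectable marker, so the sequence record does not support autonomous maintenance in yeast.

The associated publication describes cytosine deaminase MX cassettes as positive/negative selectable markers in S. cerevisiae. In that context, the plasmid most plausibly serves as a source of a marker-free fcy1 deletion fragment whose flanking homology directs replacement of chromosomal FCY1 by homologous recombination. This would produce fcy1Δ host strains in which such cassettes can be selected for or against. The record does not state this use explicitly.
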