Features (pLannotate 1.2.2; 14 found; start..end, strand, type, name):
      2..94      +  CDS            lacI (fragment): lac repressor; lacI; The lac repressor binds to the lac operator to inhibit transcription in E. coli. This inhibition can be relieved by adding lactose or isopropyl-β-D-thiogalactopyranoside (IPTG).
    107..128     +  protein_bind   CAP binding site: CAP binding activates transcription in the presence of cAMP. E. coli catabolite activator protein
    143..173     +  promoter       lac promoter: promoter for the E. coli lac operon
    181..197     +  protein_bind   lac operator: The lac repressor binds to the lac operator to inhibit transcription in E. coli. This inhibition can be relieved by adding lactose or isopropyl-β-D-thiogalactopyranoside (IPTG). lac repressor encoded by lacI
    293..583     -  CDS            JID1 (fragment): JID1_YEAST - Experimental evidence at protein level: Swiss-Prot protein existence level 1. Probable chaperone. From Saccharomyces cerevisiae (strain ATCC 204508 / S288c) (Baker's yeast).
   1034..1375    -  CDS            YP063_YEAST (fragment): Experimental evidence at protein level: Swiss-Prot protein existence level 1. From Saccharomyces cerevisiae (strain ATCC 204508 / S288c) (Baker's yeast).
   1440..1458    -  promoter       T7 promoter: promoter for bacteriophage T7 RNA polymerase
   1461..1618    +  CDS            lacZα (fragment): LacZα fragment of β-galactosidase; lacZ fragment
   1623..2036    +  rep_origin     f1 ori (sequence partly withheld): f1 bacteriophage origin of replication; arrow indicates direction of (+) strand synthesis
   2040..2339    +  CDS            tnpA (fragment): TN5P_ECOLX - Also known as tnp. Experimental evidence at protein level: Swiss-Prot protein existence level 1. Mediates transposition of transposon Tn5 by a 'cut and paste' mechanism. First, the monomeric transposase binds the 19 bp inverted DNA repeats flanking the transposon. Then, dimerization of the DNA- bound transposase creates a synaptic DNA complex. After nicking of the first DNA strand, excision of the transposon proceeds through a series of intermediates. The transposase then mediates the insertion of the transposon at a new site by strand transfer. The activity of the wild- type tran
   2371..3165    +  CDS            NeoR/KanR: aminoglycoside phosphotransferase from Tn5; aph(3')-II (or nptII); confers resistance to neomycin, kanamycin, and G418 (Geneticin®)
   3166..3182    +  promoter       AmpR promoter (fragment): bla
   3183..4043    +  CDS            AmpR: β-lactamase; bla; confers resistance to ampicillin, carbenicillin, and related antibiotics
   4214..4802    +  rep_origin     ori: high-copy-number ColE1/pMB1/pBR322/pUC origin of replication
>Addgene plasmid #35120 | pBN27 | depositor full sequence | sequence record 83400 | pBN27 sequence 4983 bps
AGCGCCCAATACGCAAACCGCCTCTCCCCGCGCGTTGGCCGATTCATTAATGCAGCTGGCACGACAGGTT
TCCCGACTGGAAAGCGGGCAGTGAGCGCAACGCAATTAATGTGAGTTAGCTCACTCATTAGGCACCCCAG
GCTTTACACTTTATGCTTCCGGCTCGTATGTTGTGTGGAATTGTGAGCGGATAACAATTTCACACAGGAA
ACAGCTATGACCATGATTACGCCAAGCTTGGTACCGAGCTCGGATCCACTAGTAACGGCCGCCAGTGTGC
TGGAATTCGCCCTTCGGAATGGTCAGGGTGGTACAATTTTACATAACGATGATATTTTTTTTTTAACGAC
TTCTTGTCCAGTTTAGGATTTCCAGATCCGGCCTTTGGAATGCCAAAAATATCATAGGGAGTTGGATCTG
CCAACTCAGGCCATTGTTCATCCCTTATCGTAAGTTTTCTATTGCCATTTTTATCGTTCGCTGTAGCATA
CTTAGCTATAAAAGTGATTTGTGGGGGACACTTTTCTACACATGATAAGTGCCACTTGAATAAAAATGGG
TATACGAACTTATGGTGTAGCATAACAAATATATTGCAAGTAGTGACCTATGGTGTGTAGATATACGTAC
AGTTAGTTACGAGCCTAAAGACACAACGTGTTTGTTAATTATACTGTCGCTGTAATATCTTCTCTTCCAT
TATCACCGGTCATTCCTTGCAGGGGCGGTAGTACCCGGAGACCCTGAACTTTTCTTTTTTTTTTTGCGAA
ATTAAAAAGTTCATTTTCAATTCGACAATGAGATCTACAAGCCATTGTTTTATGTTGATGAGAGCCAGCT
TAAAGAGCTGAACCTGCAGACAAGTCCAGCACGCTGTATTTACGTATTTAATTTTATATATTTGTGCATA
CACTACTAGGGAAGACTTGAAAAAAACCTAGGAAATGAAAAAACGACACAGGAAGTCCCGTATTTACTAT
TTTTTCCTTCCTTTTGATGGGGCAGGGCGGAAATAGAGGATAGGATAAGCCTACTGCTTAGCTGTTTCCG
TCTCTACTTCGGTAGTTGTCTCAATTGTCGTTTCAGTATTACCTTTAGAGCCGCTAGACGATGGTTGAGC
TATTTGTTGAGGGAAAACTAAGTTCATGTAACACACGCATAACCCGATTAAACTCATGAATAGCTTGATT
GCAGGAGGCTGGTCCATTGGAGATGGTGCCTTATTTTCCTTATAGGCAACGATGATGTCTTCGTCGGTGT
TCAGGTAGTAGTGTACACTCTGAATCAGGGAGAACCAGGCAATGAACTTGTTCCTCAAGAAAATAGCGGC
CATAGGCATGGATTGGTTAACCACACCAGATATGCTTGGAAGGGCGAATTCTGCAGATATCCATCACACT
GGCGGCCGCTCGAGCATGCATCTAGAGGGCCCAATTCGCCCTATAGTGAGTCGTATTACAATTCACTGGC
CGTCGTTTTACAACGTCGTGACTGGGAAAACCCTGGCGTTACCCAACTTAATCGCCTTGCAGCACATCCC
CCTTTCGCCAGCTGGCGTAATAGCGAAGAGGCCCGCACCGATCGCCCTTCCCAACAGTTGCGCAGCCTGA
ATGGCGAATGGG
[124 nt withheld, positions 1623-1746]
C
[56 nt withheld, positions 1748-1803]
AGCTTTACGGCACCTCGACCG
[64 nt withheld, positions 1825-1888]
CCTTTGACGTTGGAGTCCACGTTCTTT
[37 nt withheld, positions 1916-1952]
ACCCTATCGCGGTCTATTCTTTTGATTTATAAGGGATTTTGCCGATTTCGGCCTATTGGTTAAAAAATGA
GCTGATTTAACAAATTCAGGGCGCAAGGGCTGCTAAAGGAACCGGAACACGTAGAAAGCCAGTCCGCAGA
AACGGTGCTGACCCCGGATGAATGTCAGCTACTGGGCTATCTGGACAAGGGAAAACGCAAGCGCAAAGAG
AAAGCAGGTAGCTTGCAGTGGGCTTACATGGCGATAGCTAGACTGGGCGGTTTTATGGACAGCAAGCGAA
CCGGAATTGCCAGCTGGGGCGCCCTCTGGTAAGGTTGGGAAGCCCTGCAAAGTAAACTGGATGGCTTTCT
TGCCGCCAAGGATCTGATGGCGCAGGGGATCAAGATCTGATCAAGAGACAGGATGAGGATCGTTTCGCAT
GATTGAACAAGATGGATTGCACGCAGGTTCTCCGGCCGCTTGGGTGGAGAGGCTATTCGGCTATGACTGG
GCACAACAGACAATCGGCTGCTCTGATGCCGCCGTGTTCCGGCTGTCAGCGCAGGGGCGCCCGGTTCTTT
TTGTCAAGACCGACCTGTCCGGTGCCCTGAATGAACTGCAGGACGAGGCAGCGCGGCTATCGTGGCTGGC
CACGACGGGCGTTCCTTGCGCAGCTGTGCTCGACGTTGTCACTGAAGCGGGAAGGGACTGGCTGCTATTG
GGCGAAGTGCCGGGGCAGGATCTCCTGTCATCTCGCCTTGCTCCTGCCGAGAAAGTATCCATCATGGCTG
ATGCAATGCGGCGGCTGCATACGCTTGATCCGGCTACCTGCCCATTCGACCACCAAGCGAAACATCGCAT
CGAGCGAGCACGTACTCGGATGGAAGCCGGTCTTGTCGATCAGGATGATCTGGACGAAGAGCATCAGGGG
CTCGCGCCAGCCGAACTGTTCGCCAGGCTCAAGGCGCGCATGCCCGACGGCGAGGATCTCGTCGTGATCC
ATGGCGATGCCTGCTTGCCGAATATCATGGTGGAAAATGGCCGCTTTTCTGGATTCAACGACTGTGGCCG
GCTGGGTGTGGCGGACCGCTATCAGGACATAGCGTTGGATACCCGTGATATTGCTGAAGAGCTTGGCGGC
GAATGGGCTGACCGCTTCCTCGTGCTTTACGGTATCGCCGCTCCCGATTCGCAGCGCATCGCCTTCTATC
GCCTTCTTGACGAGTTCTTCTGAATTGAAAAAGGAAGAGTATGAGTATTCAACATTTCCGTGTCGCCCTT
ATTCCCTTTTTTGCGGCATTTTGCCTTCCTGTTTTTGCTCACCCAGAAACGCTGGTGAAAGTAAAAGATG
CTGAAGATCAGTTGGGTGCACGAGTGGGTTACATCGAACTGGATCTCAACAGCGGTAAGATCCTTGAGAG
TTTTCGCCCCGAAGAACGTTTTCCAATGATGAGCACTTTTAAAGTTCTGCTATGTCATACACTATTATCC
CGTATTGACGCCGGGCAAGAGCAACTCGGTCGCCGGGCGCGGTATTCTCAGAATGACTTGGTTGAGTACT
CACCAGTCACAGAAAAGCATCTTACGGATGGCATGACAGTAAGAGAATTATGCAGTGCTGCCATAACCAT
GAGTGATAACACTGCGGCCAACTTACTTCTGACAACGATCGGAGGACCGAAGGAGCTAACCGCTTTTTTG
CACAACATGGGGGATCATGTAACTCGCCTTGATCGTTGGGAACCGGAGCTGAATGAAGCCATACCAAACG
ACGAGAGTGACACCACGATGCCTGTAGCAATGCCAACAACGTTGCGCAAACTATTAACTGGCGAACTACT
TACTCTAGCTTCCCGGCAACAATTAATAGACTGGATGGAGGCGGATAAAGTTGCAGGACCACTTCTGCGC
TCGGCCCTTCCGGCTGGCTGGTTTATTGCTGATAAATCTGGAGCCGGTGAGCGTGGGTCTCGCGGTATCA
TTGCAGCACTGGGGCCAGATGGTAAGCCCTCCCGTATCGTAGTTATCTACACGACGGGGAGTCAGGCAAC
TATGGATGAACGAAATAGACAGATCGCTGAGATAGGTGCCTCACTGATTAAGCATTGGTAACTGTCAGAC
CAAGTTTACTCATATATACTTTAGATTGATTTAAAACTTCATTTTTAATTTAAAAGGATCTAGGTGAAGA
TCCTTTTTGATAATCTCATGACCAAAATCCCTTAACGTGAGTTTTCGTTCCACTGAGCGTCAGACCCCGT
AGAAAAGATCAAAGGATCTTCTTGAGATCCTTTTTTTCTGCGCGTAATCTGCTGCTTGCAAACAAAAAAA
CCACCGCTACCAGCGGTGGTTTGTTTGCCGGATCAAGAGCTACCAACTCTTTTTCCGAAGGTAACTGGCT
TCAGCAGAGCGCAGATACCAAATACTGTCCTTCTAGTGTAGCCGTAGTTAGGCCACCACTTCAAGAACTC
TGTAGCACCGCCTACATACCTCGCTCTGCTAATCCTGTTACCAGTGGCTGCTGCCAGTGGCGATAAGTCG
TGTCTTACCGGGTTGGACTCAAGACGATAGTTACCGGATAAGGCGCAGCGGTCGGGCTGAACGGGGGGTT
CGTGCACACAGCCCAGCTTGGAGCGAACGACCTACACCGAACTGAGATACCTACAGCGTGAGCATTGAGA
AAGCGCCACGCTTCCCGAAGGGAGAAAGGCGGACAGGTATCCGGTAAGCGGCAGGGTCGGAACAGGAGAG
CGCACGAGGGAGCTTCCAGGGGGAAACGCCTGGTATCTTTATAGTCCTGTCGGGTTTCGCCACCTCTGAC
TTGAGCGTCGATTTTTGTGATGCTCGTCAGGGGGGCGGAGCCTATGGAAAAACGCCAGCAACGCGGCCTT
TTTACGGTTCCTGGCCTTTTGCTGGCCTTTTGCTCACATGTTCTTTCCTGCGTTATCCCCTGATTCTGTG
GATAACCGTATTACCGCCTTTGAGTGAGCTGATACCGCTCGCCGCAGCCGAACGACCGAGCGCAGCGAGT
CAGTGAGCGAGGAAGCGGAAG
