>Addgene plasmid #35120 | pBN27 | addgene partial sequence | sequence record 52326 | M13pUC-Fwd 5'-CCCAGTCACGACGTTGTAAAACG-3'
ACGACTCACTATAGGGCGAATTGGGCCCTCTAGATGCATGCTCGAGCGGCCGCCAGTGTGATGGATATCT
GCAGAATTCGCCCTTCCAAGCATATCTGGTGTGGTTAACCAATCCATGCCTATGGCCGCTATTTTCTTGA
GGAACAAGTTCATTGCCTGGTTCTCCCTGATTCAGAGTGTACACTACTACCTGAACACCGACGAAGACAT
CATCGTTGCCTATAAGGAAAATAAGGCACCATCTCCAATGGACCAGCCTCCTGCAATCAAGCTATTCATG
AGTTTAATCGGGTTATGCGTGTGTTACATGAACTTAGTTTTCCCTCAACAAATAGCTCAACCATCGTCTA
GCGGCTCTAAAGGTAATACTGAAACGACAATTGAGACAACTACCGAAGTAGAGACGGAAACAGCTAAGCA
GTAGGCTTATCCTATCCTCTATTTCCGCCCTGCCCCATCAAAAGGAAGGAAAAAATAGTAAATACGGGAC
TTCCTGTGTCGTTTTTTCATTTCCTAGGTTTTTTTCAAGTCTTCCCTAGTAGTGTATGCACAAATATATA
AAATTAAATACGTAAATACAGCGTGCTGGACTTGTCTGCAGGTTCAGCTCTTTAAGCTGGCTCTCATCAA
CATAAAACAATGGCTTGTAGATCTCATTGTCGAATTGAAAATGAACTTTTTAATTTCGCAAAAAAAAAAA
AGAAAAGTTCAGGGTCTCCGGGTACTACCGCCCCTGCAAGGAATGACCGGTGATAATGGAAGAGAAGATA
TTACAGCGACAGTATAATTAACAAACACGTTGTGTCTTTAGGCTCGTA
